>Addgene plasmid #196359 | pGTVL2-SENP6 | addgene full sequence | sequence record 386314 | Addgene NGS Result
CTGCTCCCGGCATCCGCTTACAGACAAGCTGTGACCGTCTCCGGGAGCTGCATGTGTCAGAGGTTTTCAC
CGTCATCACCGAAACGCGCGAGGCAGCTGCGGTAAAGCTCATCAGCGTGGTCGTGAAGCGATTCACAGAT
GTCTGCCTGTTCATCCGCGTCCAGCTCGTTGAGTTTCTCCAGAAGCGTTAATGTCTGGCTTCTGATAAAG
CGGGCCATGTTAAGGGCGGTTTTTTCCTGTTTGGTCACTGATGCCTCCGTGTAAGGGGGATTTCTGTTCA
TGGGGGTAATGATACCGATGAAACGAGAGAGGATGCTCACGATACGGGTTACTGATGATGAACATGCCCG
GTTACTGGAACGTTGTGAGGGTAAACAACTGGCGGTATGGATGCGGCGGGACCAGAGAAAAATCACTCAG
GGTCAATGCCAGCGCTTCGTTAATACAGATGTAGGTGTTCCACAGGGTAGCCAGCAGCATCCTGCGATGC
AGATCCGGAACATAATGGTGCAGGGCGCTGACTTCCGCGTTTCCAGACTTTACGAAACACGGAAACCGAA
GACCATTCATGTTGTTGCTCAGGTCGCAGACGTTTTGCAGCAGCAGTCGCTTCACGTTCGCTCGCGTATC
GGTGATTCATTCTGCTAACCAGTAAGGCAACCCCGCCAGCCTAGCCGGGTCCTCAACGACAGGAGCACGA
TCATGCGCACCCGTGGGGCCGCCATGCCGGCGATAATGGCCTGCTTCTCGCCGAAACGTTTGGTGGCGGG
ACCAGTGACGAAGGCTTGAGCGAGGGCGTGCAAGATTCCGAATACCGCAAGCGACAGGCCGATCATCGTC
GCGCTCCAGCGAAAGCGGTCCTCGCCGAAAATGACCCAGAGCGCTGCCGGCACCTGTCCTACGAGTTGCA
TGATAAAGAAGACAGTCATAAGTGCGGCGACGATAGTCATGCCCCGCGCCCACCGGAAGGAGCTGACTGG
GTTGAAGGCTCTCAAGGGCATCGGTCGAGATCCCGGTGCCTAATGAGTGAGCTAACTTACATTAATTGCG
TTGCGCTCACTGCCCGCTTTCCAGTCGGGAAACCTGTCGTGCCAGCTGCATTAATGAATCGGCCAACGCG
CGGGGAGAGGCGGTTTGCGTATTGGGCGCCAGGGTGGTTTTTCTTTTCACCAGTGAGACGGGCAACAGCT
GATTGCCCTTCACCGCCTGGCCCTGAGAGAGTTGCAGCAAGCGGTCCACGCTGGTTTGCCCCAGCAGGCG
AAAATCCTGTTTGATGGTGGTTAACGGCGGGATATAACATGAGCTGTCTTCGGTATCGTCGTATCCCACT
ACCGAGATATCCGCACCAACGCGCAGCCCGGACTCGGTAATGGCGCGCATTGCGCCCAGCGCCATCTGAT
CGTTGGCAACCAGCATCGCAGTGGGAACGATGCCCTCATTCAGCATTTGCATGGTTTGTTGAAAACCGGA
CATGGCACTCCAGTCGCCTTCCCGTTCCGCTATCGGCTGAATTTGATTGCGAGTGAGATATTTATGCCAG
CCAGCCAGACGCAGACGCGCCGAGACAGAACTTAATGGGCCCGCTAACAGCGCGATTTGCTGGTGACCCA
ATGCGACCAGATGCTCCACGCCCAGTCGCGTACCGTCTTCATGGGAGAAAATAATACTGTTGATGGGTGT
CTGGTCAGAGACATCAAGAAATAACGCCGGAACATTAGTGCAGGCAGCTTCCACAGCAATGGCATCCTGG
TCATCCAGCGGATAGTTAATGATCAGCCCACTGACGCGTTGCGCGAGAAGATTGTGCACCGCCGCTTTAC
AGGCTTCGACGCCGCTTCGTTCTACCATCGACACCACCACGCTGGCACCCAGTTGATCGGCGCGAGATTT
AATCGCCGCGACAATTTGCGACGGCGCGTGCAGGGCCAGACTGGAGGTGGCAACGCCAATCAGCAACGAC
TGTTTGCCCGCCAGTTGTTGTGCCACGCGGTTGGGAATGTAATTCAGCTCCGCCATCGCCGCTTCCACTT
TTTCCCGCGTTTTCGCAGAAACGTGGCTGGCCTGGTTCACCACGCGGGAAACGGTCTGATAAGAGACACC
GGCATACTCTGCGACATCGTATAACGTTACTGGTTTCACATTCACCACCCTGAATTGACTCTCTTCCGGG
CGCTATCATGCCATACCGCGAAAGGTTTTGCGCCATTCGATGGTGTCCGGGATCTCGACGCTCTCCCTTA
TGCGACTCCTGCATTAGGAAGCAGCCCAGTAGTAGGTTGAGGCCGTTGAGCACCGCCGCCGCAAGGAATG
GTGCATGCAAGGAGATGGCGCCCAACAGTCCCCCGGCCACGGGGCCTGCCACCATACCCACGCCGAAACA
AGCGCTCATGAGCCCGAAGTGGCGAGCCCGATCTTCCCCATCGGTGATGTCGGCGATATAGGCGCCAGCA
ACCGCACCTGTGGCGCCGGTGATGCCGGCCACGATGCGTCCGGCGTAGAGGATCGAGATCTCGATCCCGC
GAAATTAATACGACTCACTATAGGGGAATTGTGAGCGGATAACAATTCCCCTCTAGAAATAATTTTGTTT
AACTTTAAGAAGGAGATATACATATGCACCATCATCATCATCATTCTTCTATGTCCCCTATACTAGGTTA
TTGGAAAATTAAGGGCCTTGTGCAACCCACTCGACTTCTTTTGGAATATCTTGAAGAAAAATATGAAGAG
CATTTGTATGAGCGCGATGAAGGTGATAAATGGCGAAACAAAAAGTTTGAATTGGGTTTGGAGTTTCCCA
ATCTTCCTTATTATATTGATGGTGATGTTAAATTAACACAGTCTATGGCCATCATACGTTATATAGCTGA
CAAGCACAACATGTTGGGTGGTTGTCCAAAAGAGCGTGCAGAGATTTCAATGCTTGAAGGAGCGGTTTTG
GATATTAGATACGGTGTTTCGAGAATTGCATATAGTAAAGACTTTGAAACTCTCAAAGTTGATTTTCTTA
GCAAGCTACCTGAAATGCTGAAAATGTTCGAAGATCGTTTATGTCATAAAACATATTTAAATGGTGATCA
TGTAACCCATCCTGACTTCATGTTGTATGACGCTCTTGATGTTGTTTTATACATGGACCCAATGTGCCTG
GATGCGTTCCCAAAATTAGTTTGTTTTAAAAAACGTATTGAAGCTATCCCACAAATTGATAAGTACTTGA
AATCCAGCAAGTATATAGCATGGCCTTTGCAGGGCTGGCAAGCCACGTTTGGTGGTGCCGACCATCCTCC
AAAATCGAGCTCAGGTGTAGATCTGGGTACCGAGAACCTGTACTTCCAATCCATGGAAAAACTGATTGTG
TATCCGCCGCCGCCGGCCAAAGGCGGTATCAGCGTGACCAATGAAGATCTGCACTGCCTGAACGAGGGTG
AATTTCTGAATGACGTGATTATCGATTTCTATCTGAAATACCTGGTTCTGGAAAAACTGAAAAAAGAAGA
CGCCGATCGCATCCATATCTTTTCATCGTTTTTCTATAAACGCCTGAACCAGCGTGAACGTCGCAACCAC
GAAACCACGAATCTGAGCATTCAGCAAAAACGCCATGGCCGTGTGAAAACCTGGACGCGTCACGTTGACA
TCTTCGAAAAAGATTTCATCTTCGTTCCGCTGAATGAAGCGGCCCATTGGTTTCTGGCAGTGGTTTGCTT
CCCGGGTCTGGAAAAACCGAAATATGAACCGAACCCGCATTACCACGAAAATGCTGTCATTCAGAAATGC
TCAACCGTGGAAGATTCGTGTATCAGCTCTAGTGCGAGCGAAATGGAATCTTGCAGTCAGAACTCCTCAG
CCAAACCGGTTATTAAGAAAATGCTGAACAAAAAACATTGTATTGCGGTCATCGACTCTAATCCGGGCCA
GGAAGAAAGTGATCCGCGCTACAAACGTAACATTTGTTCCGTTAAATACTCAGTGAAGAAAATTAACCAC
ACCGCGAGCGAAAACGAAGAATTCAACAAGGGTGAATCCACCTCACAGAAAGTGGCCGATCGCACGAAAT
CGGAAAACGGCCTGCAAAATGAAAGCCTGTCGAGCACCCATCACACGGACGGTCTGTCGAAAATTCGTCT
GAACTACTCGGATGAAAGCCCGGAAGCCGGCAAAATGCTGGAAGACGAACTGGTTGATTTTTCAGAAGAC
CAGGATAACCAAGACGATTCTAGTGACGATGGCTTCCTGGCAGACGATAATTGCTCCTCAGAAATTGGCC
AGTGGCATCTGAAACCGACCATTTGCAAACAACCGTGTATCCTGCTGATGGATTCTCTGCGCGGCCCGTC
GCGTAGCAATGTCGTGAAAATCCTGCGCGAATATCTGGAAGTGGAATGGGAAGTTAAAAAAGGCAGTAAA
CGTTCTTTCAGTAAAGATGTCATGAAAGGTTCCAACCCGAAAGTGCCGCAGCAAAACAATTTCTCAGATT
GTGGTGTTTATGTCCTGCAGTACGTGGAAAGCTTTTTCGAAAATCCGATTCTGAGTTTTGAACTGCCGAT
GAACCTGGCGAATTGGTTTCCGCCGCCGCGTATGCGCACCAAACGCGAAGAAATCCGTAATATTATCCTG
AAACTGCAGGAAGACCAAAGCAAAGAAAAACGTAAACACAAAGATACGTATTCAACCGAAGCTTAAAGGT
GGATACGGATCCGAATTCGAGCTCCGTCGACAAGCTTGCGGCCGCACTCGAGCACCACCACCACCACCAC
TGAGATCCGGCTGCTAACAAAGCCCGAAAGGAAGCTGAGTTGGCTGCTGCCACCGCTGAGCAATAACTAG
CATAACCCCTTGGGGCCTCTAAACGGGTCTTGAGGGGTTTTTTGCTGAAAGGAGGAACTATATCCGGATT
GGCGAATGGG
[124 nt withheld, positions 4911-5034]
C
[91 nt withheld, positions 5036-5126]
A
[49 nt withheld, positions 5128-5176]
CCTTTGACGTTGGAGTCCACGTTCTTT
[37 nt withheld, positions 5204-5240]
ACCCTATCTCGGTCTATTCTTTTGATTTATAAGGGATTTTGCCGATTTCGGCCTATTGGTTAAAAAATGA
GCTGATTTAACAAAAATTTAACGCGAATTTTAACAAAATATTAACGCTTACAATTTAGGTGGCACTTTTC
GGGGAAATGTGCGCGGAACCCCTATTTGTTTATTTTTCTAAATACATTCAAATATGTATCCGCTCATGAA
TTAATTCTTAGAAAAACTCATCGAGCATCAAATGAAACTGCAATTTATTCATATCAGGATTATCAATACC
ATATTTTTGAAAAAGCCGTTTCTGTAATGAAGGAGAAAACTCACCGAGGCAGTTCCATAGGATGGCAAGA
TCCTGGTATCGGTCTGCGATTCCGACTCGTCCAACATCAATACAACCTATTAATTTCCCCTCGTCAAAAA
TAAGGTTATCAAGTGAGAAATCACCATGAGTGACGACTGAATCCGGTGAGAATGGCAAAAGTTTATGCAT
TTCTTTCCAGACTTGTTCAACAGGCCAGCCATTACGCTCGTCATCAAAATCACTCGCATCAACCAAACCG
TTATTCATTCGTGATTGCGCCTGAGCGAGACGAAATACGCGATCGCTGTTAAAAGGACAATTACAAACAG
GAATCGAATGCAACCGGCGCAGGAACACTGCCAGCGCATCAACAATATTTTCACCTGAATCAGGATATTC
TTCTAATACCTGGAATGCTGTTTTCCCGGGGATCGCAGTGGTGAGTAACCATGCATCATCAGGAGTACGG
ATAAAATGCTTGATGGTCGGAAGAGGCATAAATTCCGTCAGCCAGTTTAGTCTGACCATCTCATCTGTAA
CATCATTGGCAACGCTACCTTTGCCATGTTTCAGAAACAACTCTGGCGCATCGGGCTTCCCATACAATCG
ATAGATTGTCGCACCTGATTGCCCGACATTATCGCGAGCCCATTTATACCCATATAAATCAGCATCCATG
TTGGAATTTAATCGCGGCCTAGAGCAAGACGTTTCCCGTTGAATATGGCTCATAACACCCCTTGTATTAC
TGTTTATGTAAGCAGACAGTTTTATTGTTCATGACCAAAATCCCTTAACGTGAGTTTTCGTTCCACTGAG
CGTCAGACCCCGTAGAAAAGATCAAAGGATCTTCTTGAGATCCTTTTTTTCTGCGCGTAATCTGCTGCTT
GCAAACAAAAAAACCACCGCTACCAGCGGTGGTTTGTTTGCCGGATCAAGAGCTACCAACTCTTTTTCCG
AAGGTAACTGGCTTCAGCAGAGCGCAGATACCAAATACTGTCCTTCTAGTGTAGCCGTAGTTAGGCCACC
ACTTCAAGAACTCTGTAGCACCGCCTACATACCTCGCTCTGCTAATCCTGTTACCAGTGGCTGCTGCCAG
TGGCGATAAGTCGTGTCTTACCGGGTTGGACTCAAGACGATAGTTACCGGATAAGGCGCAGCGGTCGGGC
TGAACGGGGGGTTCGTGCACACAGCCCAGCTTGGAGCGAACGACCTACACCGAACTGAGATACCTACAGC
GTGAGCTATGAGAAAGCGCCACGCTTCCCGAAGGGAGAAAGGCGGACAGGTATCCGGTAAGCGGCAGGGT
CGGAACAGGAGAGCGCACGAGGGAGCTTCCAGGGGGAAACGCCTGGTATCTTTATAGTCCTGTCGGGTTT
CGCCACCTCTGACTTGAGCGTCGATTTTTGTGATGCTCGTCAGGGGGGCGGAGCCTATGGAAAAACGCCA
GCAACGCGGCCTTTTTACGGTTCCTGGCCTTTTGCTGGCCTTTTGCTCACATGTTCTTTCCTGCGTTATC
CCCTGATTCTGTGGATAACCGTATTACCGCCTTTGAGTGAGCTGATACCGCTCGCCGCAGCCGAACGACC
GAGCGCAGCGAGTCAGTGAGCGAGGAAGCGGAAGAGCGCCTGATGCGGTATTTTCTCCTTACGCATCTGT
GCGGTATTTCACACCGCAATGGTGCACTCTCAGTACAATCTGCTCTGATGCCGCATAGTTAAGCCAGTAT
ACACTCCGCTATCGCTACGTGACTGGGTCATGGCTGCGCCCCGACACCCGCCAACACCCGCTGACGCGCC
CTGACGGGCTTGT
Features (pLannotate 1.2.2; 20 found; start..end, strand, type, name):
     57..248     -  CDS            rop: Rop protein, which maintains plasmids at low copy number; rop
    265..645     +  CDS            YPB1_ECOLX: Protein predicted: Swiss-Prot protein existence level 4. From Escherichia coli.
    717..1008    -  CDS            TcR (fragment): tetracycline efflux protein; tet; confers resistance to tetracycline
   1023..1044    -  protein_bind   CAP binding site: CAP binding activates transcription in the presence of cAMP. E. coli catabolite activator protein
   1057..2139    -  CDS            lacI: lac repressor; lacI; The lac repressor binds to the lac operator to inhibit transcription in E. coli. This inhibition can be relieved by adding lactose or isopropyl-β-D-thiogalactopyranoside (IPTG).
   2140..2217    -  promoter       lacI promoter: lacI
   2225..2504    -  CDS            TcR (fragment): tetracycline efflux protein; tet; confers resistance to tetracycline
   2526..2544    +  promoter       T7 promoter: promoter for bacteriophage T7 RNA polymerase
   2545..2569    +  protein_bind   lac operator: The lac repressor binds to the lac operator to inhibit transcription in E. coli. This inhibition can be relieved by adding lactose or isopropyl-β-D-thiogalactopyranoside (IPTG). lac repressor encoded by lacI
   2584..2606    +  RBS            RBS: efficient ribosome binding site from bacteriophage T7 gene 10 (Olins and Rangwala, 1989)
   2641..3295    +  CDS            GST (fragment): glutathione S-transferase from Schistosoma japonicum
   3346..4683    +  CDS            SENP6 (fragment): SENP6_HUMAN - Also known as KIAA0797, SSP1, SUSP1. Experimental evidence at protein level: Swiss-Prot protein existence level 1. Protease that deconjugates SUMO1, SUMO2 and SUMO3 from targeted proteins. Processes preferentially poly-SUMO2 and poly-SUMO3 chains, but does not efficiently process SUMO1, SUMO2 and SUMO3 precursors. Deconjugates SUMO1 from RXRA, leading to transcriptional activation. Involved in chromosome alignment and spindle assembly, by regulating the kinetochore CENPH-CENPI-CENPK complex. Desumoylates PML and CENPI, protecting them from degradation by the ubiquitin ligase RNF4
   4743..4760    +  CDS            9xHis (fragment): 9xHis affinity tag
   4770..4819    +  CDS            SET1 (fragment): solubility-enhancement tag derived from T7 phage gene 10B
   4827..4874    +  terminator     T7 terminator: transcription terminator for bacteriophage T7 RNA polymerase
   4911..5339    +  rep_origin     f1 ori (sequence partly withheld): f1 bacteriophage origin of replication; arrow indicates direction of (+) strand synthesis
   5392..5449    +  promoter       AmpR promoter (fragment): bla
   5458..6273    -  CDS            KanR: aminoglycoside phosphotransferase; aph(3')-Ia; confers resistance to kanamycin in bacteria or G418 (Geneticin®) in eukaryotes
   6395..6983    +  rep_origin     ori: high-copy-number ColE1/pMB1/pBR322/pUC origin of replication
   7169..7308    -  misc_feature   bom: basis of mobility region from pBR322
