[The description below was written by a language model from this plasmid's Addgene catalogue record and pLannotate feature annotations shown in this document.]
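Description:
pGTVL2-SENP6 is a bacterial expression plasmid of about 7.4 kb, built on the pGTVL2 backbone, for producing the catalytic domain of human SENP6 as a GST fusion in E. coli. The backbone has a pET-like layout. It is maintained through a ColE1/pMB1-type origin accompanied by the rop gene and the pBR322 bom region, and is selected with kanamycin via an aph(3')-Ia resistance gene. An f1 phage origin is also present, and short remnants of a tetracycline resistance gene flank the lacI region as non-functional leftovers of the vector's lineage. The catalogue lists the copy number as unknown.

The expression cassette is driven by a T7 promoter followed directly by a lac operator and the phage T7 gene 10 ribosome binding site. The plasmid's own lacI gene supplies repressor. Transcription therefore requires a host that provides T7 RNA polymerase and is induced with IPTG, and it ends at a T7 terminator.

According to the catalogue, the insert carries an N-terminal His6-GST-TEV module, allowing capture on nickel or glutathione resin and removal of the tags with TEV protease. The feature table annotates the Schistosoma japonicum GST coding region but not the His6 or the TEV site. The insert, introduced by Gibson cloning, covers only residues E652 to A1095 of SENP6, a protease that removes SUMO from target proteins and preferentially processes poly-SUMO2/3 chains.

Downstream of the insert, the annotation also detects a histidine-tag fragment and a fragment of a T7 gene 10B-derived solubility tag. The record does not say whether these are translated as part of the product. The stated purpose is recombinant expression of the GST-tagged catalytic domain.
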