Addgene plasmid #196359: pGTVL2-SENP6
Purpose: protein expression of the GST-tagged catalytic domain
Depositing lab: Stefan Knapp. Depositing organization: Goethe-Universitaet Frankfurt am Main.
Backbone
  Vector backbone: pGTVL2
  Vector type: Bacterial Expression
Growth in bacteria
  Bacterial resistance: Kanamycin, 50 μg/mL
  Growth temperature: 37°C
  Growth strain: DH5alpha
  Copy number: Unknown
Gene/Insert
  Gene/Insert name: SENP6 catalytic domain
  Species: H. sapiens (human)
  Mutation: contains only E652-A1095
  Promoter: T7
  Tag / fusion protein: His6-GST-TEV (N terminal on insert)
  Cloning method: Gibson Cloning
Terms and licenses: Academic/Nonprofit Terms; Industry Terms: Not Available to Industry
How to cite: pGTVL2-SENP6 was a gift from Stefan Knapp (Addgene plasmid # 196359 ; http://n2t.net/addgene:196359 ; RRID:Addgene_196359)
